Addgene plasmid #236799: LgBiT-CRAF(FL) BiBiT-Ready Vector
Purpose: Express LgBiT-CRAF(FL) Fusion Protein in Mammalian Cells under a CMV promoter
Depositing lab: Promega Corporation.
Backbone
  Vector backbone: pFN218K SmBiT CMV-BlastFlexi Vector
  Vector type: Mammalian Expression
  Selectable markers: Blasticidin
Growth in bacteria
  Bacterial resistance: Kanamycin, 50 μg/mL
  Growth temperature: 37°C
  Growth strain: DH5alpha
  Copy number: High Copy
Gene/Insert
  Gene/Insert name: CRAF
  Species: H. sapiens (human)
  Mutation: None
  Entrez Gene: RAF1 (a.k.a. CMD1NN, CRAF, NS5, Raf-1, c-Raf)
  Promoter: CMV
  Tag / fusion protein: LgBiT (N terminal on backbone)
  Cloning method: Other
Terms and licenses: Academic/Nonprofit Terms; Industry Terms
How to cite: LgBiT-CRAF(FL) BiBiT-Ready Vector was a gift from Promega Corporation (Addgene plasmid # 236799 ; http://n2t.net/addgene:236799 ; RRID:Addgene_236799)
