[The description below was written by a language model from this plasmid's Addgene catalogue record and pLannotate feature annotations shown in this document.]
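Description:
LgBiT-CRAF(FL) BiBiT-Ready Vector is a mammalian expression plasmid from a commercial depositor that produces full-length, unmutated human CRAF (RAF1, the serine/threonine kinase linking Ras GTPases to the MEK/ERK cascade) fused at its N terminus to LgBiT, the large subunit of the split NanoLuc luciferase. In the 6,760-nt sequenced record, the RAF1 coding sequence lies directly downstream of a NanoLuc fragment, consistent with LgBiT, on the reverse strand. The fusion ends in an SV40 polyadenylation signal. An SP6 promoter sits just upstream of the fusion and could support in vitro transcription.

The promoter region is unusual. A minimal CMV promoter fragment points toward the LgBiT-CRAF cassette, while an adjacent CMV enhancer and promoter face the opposite direction. This looks like a bidirectional arrangement sharing one enhancer, which may relate to the "BiBiT-Ready" name, suggesting a second partner such as a SmBiT fusion could be installed, but the record does not explain this. In the sequenced plasmid, the forward CMV promoter is followed by an EM7 bacterial promoter and the neo/kanamycin phosphotransferase gene, which accounts for kanamycin selection in E. coli. A high-copy ColE1/pUC-type origin supports replication.

The catalogue lists blasticidin as the mammalian selectable marker, in line with the named backbone. The feature table instead shows an SV40 promoter-driven hygromycin phosphotransferase gene with a synthetic poly(A) signal, and no blasticidin resistance gene, so the marker should be checked against the sequence. The construct is suited to NanoBiT-style luminescent complementation assays of CRAF protein interactions in live cells, although the record states only expression as its purpose.
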