Features (pLannotate 1.2.2; 15 found; start..end, strand, type, name):
   1189..1662    -  CDS            Nluc (fragment): NanoLuc® luciferase human codon-optimized
   1701..1719    -  promoter       SP6 promoter: promoter for bacteriophage SP6 RNA polymerase
   1745..1767    -  promoter       minimal CMV promoter (fragment): human cytomegalovirus (CMV) immediate early promoter
   1777..2142    +  enhancer       CMV enhancer: human cytomegalovirus immediate early enhancer
   2144..2331    +  promoter       CMV promoter (fragment): human cytomegalovirus (CMV) immediate early promoter
   2350..2397    +  promoter       EM7 promoter: synthetic bacterial promoter&nbsp
   2429..3220    +  CDS            neo: KKA2_KLEPN - Also known as kan, nptII. Experimental evidence at protein level: Swiss-Prot protein existence level 1. Resistance to kanamycin, neomycin, paromomycin, ribostamycin, butirosin and gentamicin B. From Klebsiella pneumoniae.
   3381..3969    -  rep_origin     ori: high-copy-number ColE1/pMB1/pBR322/pUC origin of replication
   4095..4143    -  polyA_signal   poly(A) signal: synthetic polyadenylation signal
   4182..5204    -  CDS            hph: KHYB_ECOLX - Experimental evidence at protein level: Swiss-Prot protein existence level 1. The aminoglycoside phosphotransferases achieve inactivation of their antibiotic substrates by phosphorylation. Only phosphorylates hygromycin and closely related compounds such as demethyl analogs and destomycin. From Escherichia coli.
   5235..5592    -  promoter       SV40 promoter: SV40 enhancer and early promoter
   5664..5745    -  polyA_signal   SV40 poly(A) signal: SV40 polyadenylation signal
   5768..5851    -  CDS            large T antigen (fragment): large T antigen from SV40 (simian virus 40)
   5907..5939    -  misc_feature   MCS (fragment): pUC18/19 multiple cloning site
   5948..1131    -  CDS            RAF1 (across the origin) (sequence withheld): RAF1_HUMAN - Also known as RAF. Experimental evidence at protein level: Swiss-Prot protein existence level 1. Serine/threonine-protein kinase that acts as a regulatory link between the membrane-associated Ras GTPases and the MAPK/ERK cascade, and this critical regulatory link functions as a switch determining cell fate decisions including proliferation, differentiation, apoptosis, survival and oncogenic transformation. RAF1 activation initiates a mitogen-activated protein kinase (MAPK) cascade that comprises a sequential phosphorylation of the dual-specific MAPK kinases (MAP2K1/MEK1 and MAP2K2
>Addgene plasmid #236799 | LgBiT-CRAF(FL) BiBiT-Ready Vector | addgene full sequence | sequence record 472869 | Addgene NGS Result
[1131 nt withheld, positions 1-1131]
GGCGATCGCACCGCTCGAGCCTCCACCTCCGCTCCCGCCACCACCGGAGCTCCCACTGTTGATGGTTACT
CGGAACAGCATGGAGCCGTCGGGGGTGATCAGGCGCTCGTCGATAATTTTGTTGCCGTTCCACAGGGTCC
CTGTTACAGTGATCTTTTTGCCGTCGAACACGGCGATGCCTTCATACGGCCGTCCGAAATAGTTCAGCAT
GTTCGGCGTAACCCCGTCGATTACCAGTGTGCCATAGGGCAGGATCACCTTAAAGTGATGATCATCCACA
GGGTACACCACCTTAAACACCTCTTCGATCTGGGCCATTTGGTCGGCGCTCAGACCTTCATACGGGATGA
TGACATGGATGTCGATCTTCAGGGCATTTTCACCGCTCCGGACAATCCTTTGGATCGGAGTTACGGACAC
GGCGAGATTCTGCAGCAAACTGGACACACCTCCCTGTTCAAGGACTTGGTCCAGGTTGTAGGCGGCTGTC
TGTTCCCAGTCCCCAACGAAATCTTCGAGTGTGAAGACCATGGTGAGCGCTAGCTGCAAAAAGAACAAGT
AGCTTGTATTCTATAGTGTCACCTAAATGGGCGATCTGACGGTTCACTAAACCAGCTCTGCTTATATAGG
CCTCCCTGGCGCGCCACTAGTTATTAATAGTAATCAATTACGGGGTCATTAGTTCATAGCCCATATATGG
AGTTCCGCGTTACATAACTTACGGTAAATGGCCCGCCTGGCTGACCGCCCAACGACCCCCGCCCATTGAC
GTCAATAATGACGTATGTTCCCATAGTAACGCCAATAGGGACTTTCCATTGACGTCAATGGGTGGAGTAT
TTACGGTAAACTGCCCACTTGGCAGTACATCAAGTGTATCATATGCCAAGTCCGCCCCCTATTGACGTCA
ATGACGGTAAATGGCCCGCCTGGCATTATGCCCAGTACATGACCTTACGGGACTTTCCTACTTGGCAGTA
CATCTACGTATTAGTCATCGCTATTACCATGGTGATGCGGTTTTGGCAGTACACCAATGGGCGTGGATAG
CGGTTTGACTCACGGGGATTTCCAAGTCTCCACCCCATTGACGTCAATGGGAGTTTGTTTTGGCACCAAA
ATCAACGGGACTTTCCAAAATGTCGTAATAACCCCGCCCCGTTGACGCAAATGGGCGGTAGGCGTGTACG
GTGGGAGGTCAAATCGAATTCTAATACTGTTGACAATTAATCATCGGCATAGTATATCGGCATAGTATAA
TACGACAAGGTGAGGAACTAAACCCAGGAGGCAGATCATGATTGAACAAGATGGATTGCACGCAGGTTCT
CCGGCCGCTTGGGTGGAGAGGCTATTCGGCTATGACTGGGCACAACAGACAATCGGCTGCTCTGATGCCG
CCGTGTTCCGGCTGTCAGCGCAGGGGCGCCCGGTTCTTTTTGTCAAGACCGACCTGTCCGGTGCCCTGAA
TGAACTGCAGGACGAGGCAGCGCGGCTATCGTGGCTGGCCACGACGGGCGTTCCTTGCGCAGCTGTGCTC
GACGTTGTCACTGAAGCGGGAAGGGACTGGCTGCTATTGGGCGAAGTGCCGGGGCAGGATCTCCTGTCAT
CTCACCTTGCTCCTGCCGAGAAAGTATCCATCATGGCTGATGCAATGCGGCGGCTGCATACGCTTGATCC
GGCTACCTGCCCATTCGACCACCAAGCGAAACATCGCATCGAGCGAGCACGTACTCGGATGGAAGCCGGT
CTTGTCGATCAGGATGATCTGGACGAAGAGCATCAGGGGCTCGCGCCAGCCGAACTGTTCGCCAGGCTCA
AGGCGCGCATGCCCGACGGCGAGGATCTCGTCGTGACCCATGGCGATGCCTGCTTGCCGAATATCATGGT
GGAAAATGGCCGCTTTTCTGGATTCATCGACTGTGGCCGGCTGGGTGTGGCGGACCGCTATCAGGACATA
GCGTTGGCTACCCGTGATATTGCTGAAGAGCTTGGCGGCGAATGGGCTGACCGCTTCCTCGTGCTTTACG
GTATCGCCGCTCCCGATTCGCAGCGCATCGCCTTCTATCGCCTTCTTGACGAGTTCTTCTGATTCGAAAT
GACCGACCAAGCGACGCCCAACCGGTATCAGCTCACTCAAAGGCGGTAATACGGTTATCCACAGAATCAG
GGGATAACGCAGGAAAGAACATGTGAGCAAAAGGCCAGCAAAAGGCCAGGAACCGTAAAAAGGCCGCGTT
GCTGGCGTTTTTCCATAGGCTCCGCCCCCCTGACGAGCATCACAAAAATCGACGCTCAAGTCAGAGGTGG
CGAAACCCGACAGGACTATAAAGATACCAGGCGTTTCCCCCTGGAAGCTCCCTCGTGCGCTCTCCTGTTC
CGACCCTGCCGCTTACCGGATACCTGTCCGCCTTTCTCCCTTCGGGAAGCGTGGCGCTTTCTCATAGCTC
ACGCTGTAGGTATCTCAGTTCGGTGTAGGTCGTTCGCTCCAAGCTGGGCTGTGTGCACGAACCCCCCGTT
CAGCCCGACCGCTGCGCCTTATCCGGTAACTATCGTCTTGAGTCCAACCCGGTAAGACACGACTTATCGC
CACTGGCAGCAGCCACTGGTAACAGGATTAGCAGAGCGAGGTATGTAGGCGGTGCTACAGAGTTCTTGAA
GTGGTGGCCTAACTACGGCTACACTAGAAGGACAGTATTTGGTATCTGCGCTCTGCTGAAGCCAGTTACC
TTCGGAAAAAGAGTTGGTAGCTCTTGATCCGGCAAACAAACCACCGCTGGTAGCGGTGGTTTTTTTGTTT
GCAAGCAGCAGATTACGCGCAGAAAAAAAGGATTTCAAGAAGATCCTTTGATCTTTTCTACGGGGTCTGA
CGCTCAGTGGAACGAAAACTCACGTTAAGGGATTTTGGTCATGAGATTATCAAAAAGGATCTTCACCTAG
ATCCTTTTATAGTCCGGAATCGTCACACAAAAAACCAACACACAGATGTAATGAAAATAAAGATATTTTA
TTGCGGCCATCGTGATGGCTAGAGTCTAAACTCGACCTACCTCCTTAGCGCGCGGTCGTGTACTGGGCCG
GCGGTTGCCGCTGTCGGCCAGCACCTCGACGCAGCCGTCGGTCCATACGGCTGCGCTCCGGCGAGCGATT
TGTGTGCGACCGACGGTGCCGGCCCCGCTGCGGACGATGGCATCGCAGCGGCCTTGAGCCCAGGCAGCAT
CGTCGAAGTTGCCGTCCACGAGGCTCTGGTAGAGCTGATCCAGGCCGATGCGCAGCATGTAGGCTCGCAG
ACGAGGGCTGCCGGCCAGCTCGGGATGCCGGCGCTCGAAGTAGCGAGTCTGCTGCTCCATGCAAGCCAGC
CAGGGCCGCCAGAAGAAGATGTTGGCCACCTCGTACTGACTGTCCCCGAACATAGCTTCGGACCAGTCGA
TTACGGCGGTGATGCGGCCGTTGTCGGTCAGGACGTTGTTGCTGCCGAAGTCGGCATGGACGAGGTGGCG
CACCTCGGGACAGTCTTCGGCCCACAGCATCAGTTCGTCCAGGGCTTGAGCTACGCTGGCGGACACGGTG
TCGTCCATCACGGTCTGCCAGTGGTAGACATGGGGATCAGCAATGGCGCAAATGAAATCCCGCCAGGTTG
TGTACTGGCCGATGCCTTGGGGCCCGAATGGGCCGAAGCCGCTGGTTTGACTGAGGTCGGCGGCGGCAAT
AGCATCCATAGCTTCGGCGACAGGCTGTAACACAGCAGGCAGCTCTGTTTCGGGGAGGTCTTGGAGAGTA
ACGCCTTGGGCGCGTCTACTGATGCAGTATGTCAGGCTCTCGCTGAACTCGCCGATGTCCAACACTTCGG
GGATGGGTAGTGCAGCGCTGGCGAAGTGGCGGTACACGTAGCGGTCTTTGTAGAAGCCATCAGCGCAGCT
ATTCACCCGCAGTACATAGCCGCGTCCGCCGACATCGAAGCTGAAGGCTCGGCTCTCTTCGCCCTCCGAC
AACTGCATCAGGTCGCTCACACTGTCGAACTTCTCGATGAGAAATTTTTCAACGCTGGTAGCGGTGAGTT
CGGGCTTCTTCATGGTGGCGCTAGTGTCAGAAGAATCGAGCTTTTTGCAAAAGCCTAGGCCTCCAAAAAA
GCCTCCTCACTACTTCTGGAATAGCTCAGAGGCCGAGGCGGCCTCGGCCTCTGCATAAATAAAAAAAATT
AGTCAGCCATGGGGCGGAGAATGGGCGGAACTGGGCGGAGTTAGGGGCGGGATGGGCGGAGTTAGGGGCG
GGACTATGGTTGCTGACTAATTGAGATGCATGCTTTGCATACTTCTGCCTGCTGGGGAGCCTGGGGACTT
TCCACACCTGGTTGCTGACTAATTGAGATGCATGCTTTGCATACTTCTGCCTGCTGGGGAGCCTGGGGAC
TTTCCACACCCTAACTGACACACATTCCACAGCTGGTTCTTTCCGCCTCAGAAGGTACCTAACCAAGTTC
CTCTTTCAGAGGTTATTTCAGGCCATGGTGCTGCGCAAGACGCGTGACGTCGGCAGTGAAAAAAATGCTT
TATTTGTGAAATTTGTGATGCTATTGCTTTATTTGTAACCATTATAAGCTGCAATAAACAAGTTAACAAC
AACAATTGCATTCATTTTATGTTTCAGGTTCAGGGGGAGGTGTGGGAGGTTTTTTAAAGCAAGTAAAACC
TCTACAAATGTGGTATGGCTGATTATGATCCGCGGCCGCAATACGTCGACGTTATCAGCTGACTTCGTAC
GAGAGCCTAGGTGTTTCTAGAGGATCCCCGGGTACCGAGCCCGAATTCGTTTA
[816 nt withheld, positions 5945-6760]
